Addgene plasmid #219228: SFFV-USF2-Brd 287
Purpose: Transcription factor USF2 with a specific barcode assigned.
Depositing lab: Filipe Pereira. Depositing organization: Center for Neuroscience and Cell Biology, University of Coimbra. Publication: A combinatorial transcription factor screening platform for immune cell reprogramming. Kurochkin I, Altman AR, Caiado I, Pertiga-Cabral D, Halitzki E, Minaeva M, Zimmermannova O, Henriques-Oliveira L, Klein D, Nair M, Oliveira D, Cajal LR, Knittel R, Feick C, Ringner M, Martin M, Cirovic B, Pires CF, Rosa FF, Sitnicka E, Theis FJ, Pereira CF. Cell Syst. 2026 Jan 21;17(1):101457. doi: 10.1016/j.cels.2025.101457. Epub 2026 Jan 14. PubMed 41539305.
Backbone
  Vector backbone: SFFV-MCS
  Backbone size w/o insert (bp): 6638
  Vector type: Lentiviral
Growth in bacteria
  Bacterial resistance: Ampicillin, 100 μg/mL
  Growth temperature: 37°C
  Growth strain: NEB Stable
  Copy number: High Copy
Gene/Insert
  Gene/Insert name: USF2
  Species: H. sapiens (human)
  Insert size (bp): 1041
  Entrez Gene: USF2 (a.k.a. FIP, bHLHb12)
  Promoter: The spleen focus-forming virus (SFFV) promoter
  Cloning method: Restriction Enzyme; 5′ cloning site Bsp119I (not destroyed); 3′ cloning site BstHI (not destroyed)
Terms and licenses: Academic/Nonprofit Terms; Industry Terms: Not Available to Industry
Depositor comments: Barcode sequence cloned into XbaI restriction site. Design of plasmid is as follows: SFFV-[TF sequence]-WPRE-[Barcode sequence].
How to cite: SFFV-USF2-Brd 287 was a gift from Filipe Pereira (Addgene plasmid # 219228 ; http://n2t.net/addgene:219228 ; RRID:Addgene_219228)
