[The description below was written by a language model from this plasmid's Addgene catalogue record and pLannotate feature annotations shown in this document.]
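Description:
SFFV-USF2-Brd 287 is a lentiviral transfer plasmid built on the SFFV-MCS backbone for expressing human USF2, a basic helix-loop-helix transcription factor that binds E-box motifs, together with a construct-specific DNA barcode. In bacteria it is maintained through a high-copy ColE1/pUC-type origin and selected with ampicillin via the β-lactamase gene. An f1 origin and remnants of a pBluescript-type lac/lacZα region with T3 and T7 promoters are also present in the backbone. The sequenced record is about 7.7 kb, consistent with the stated backbone plus a roughly 1 kb insert.

The viral portion has a third-generation, self-inactivating layout. An RSV promoter fused to a truncated HIV-1 5' LTR drives genomic RNA production in packaging cells, followed by the Ψ packaging signal with a gag fragment, the Rev response element for Rev-dependent nuclear export, and the cPPT/CTS, which aids nuclear import of the reverse-transcribed genome. The spleen focus-forming virus LTR promoter, known for strong activity in haematopoietic cells, then drives the USF2 coding sequence, which sits between retained multiple-cloning-site fragments. A WPRE downstream enhances transcript stability and expression, and the cassette ends in a ΔU3 3' LTR and an SV40 polyadenylation signal. According to the depositor, the barcode was inserted at an XbaI site after the WPRE. It is not annotated as a separate feature in the table, but this placement would put it in the 3' end of the transcript. No mammalian selection marker or fluorescent reporter is annotated.

The plasmid belongs to a barcoded transcription factor collection designed for combinatorial screening in immune cell reprogramming, where the barcode identifies which factor was delivered to a given cell.
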