Features (pLannotate 1.2.2; 29 found; start..end, strand, type, name):
     94..112     -  promoter       T7 promoter: promoter for bacteriophage T7 RNA polymerase
    120..275     +  CDS            lacZα (fragment): LacZα fragment of β-galactosidase; lacZ fragment
    280..708     +  rep_origin     f1 ori (sequence partly withheld): f1 bacteriophage origin of replication; arrow indicates direction of (+) strand synthesis
    761..865     +  promoter       AmpR promoter: bla
    866..1726    +  CDS            AmpR: β-lactamase; bla; confers resistance to ampicillin, carbenicillin, and related antibiotics
   1897..2485    +  rep_origin     ori: high-copy-number ColE1/pMB1/pBR322/pUC origin of replication
   2668..2760    +  CDS            lacI (fragment): lac repressor; lacI; The lac repressor binds to the lac operator to inhibit transcription in E. coli. This inhibition can be relieved by adding lactose or isopropyl-β-D-thiogalactopyranoside (IPTG).
   2773..2794    +  protein_bind   CAP binding site: CAP binding activates transcription in the presence of cAMP. E. coli catabolite activator protein
   2809..2839    +  promoter       lac promoter: promoter for the E. coli lac operon
   2847..2863    +  protein_bind   lac operator: The lac repressor binds to the lac operator to inhibit transcription in E. coli. This inhibition can be relieved by adding lactose or isopropyl-β-D-thiogalactopyranoside (IPTG). lac repressor encoded by lacI
   2908..2926    +  promoter       T3 promoter: promoter for bacteriophage T3 RNA polymerase
   2954..3180    +  promoter       RSV promoter: Rous sarcoma virus enhancer/promoter
   3181..3361    +  LTR            5' LTR (truncated): truncated 5' long terminal repeat (LTR) from HIV-1
   3408..3533    +  misc_feature   HIV-1 Ψ: packaging signal of human immunodeficiency virus type 1
   3517..3880    +  CDS            HIV-1 gag (fragment): gag protein from human immunodeficiency virus 1; gag
   4026..4259    +  misc_feature   RRE: The Rev response element (RRE) of HIV-1 allows for Rev-dependent mRNA export from the nucleus to the cytoplasm.
   4636..4736    +  CDS            Rev (fragment): human immunodeficiency virus 1 (HIV-1) Rev protein; rev; enhances nuclear export of unspliced and incompletely spliced viral mRNAs
   4755..4872    +  misc_feature   cPPT/CTS: central polypurine tract and central termination sequence of HIV-1
   4906..5307    +  promoter       SFFV promoter: spleen focus-forming virus long terminal repeat (LTR) promoter
   5317..5340    +  misc_feature   MCS (fragment): pBluescript multiple cloning site
   5365..6402    +  CDS            USF2: USF2_HUMAN - Also known as BHLHB12. Experimental evidence at protein level: Swiss-Prot protein existence level 1. Transcription factor that binds to a symmetrical DNA sequence (E-boxes) (5'-CACGTG-3') that is found in a variety of viral and cellular promoters. From Homo sapiens (Human).
   6412..6437    +  misc_feature   MCS (fragment): pBluescript multiple cloning site
   6437..6496    +  CDS            S (fragment): HBSAG_WHV6 - Experimental evidence at transcript level: Swiss-Prot protein existence level 2. The middle envelope protein plays an important role in the budding of the virion. It is involved in the induction of budding in a nucleocapsid independent way. In this process the majority of envelope proteins bud to form subviral lipoprotein particles of 22 nm of diameter that do not contain a nucleocapsid (By similarity). From Woodchuck hepatitis B virus (isolate w64/pWS23) (WHV).
   6628..7031    +  misc_feature   WPRE: woodchuck hepatitis virus posttranscriptional regulatory element
   7089..7148    +  CDS            nef (fragment): NEF_HV1Z2 - Experimental evidence at protein level: Swiss-Prot protein existence level 1. Extracellular Nef protein targets CD4(+) T-lymphocytes for apoptosis by interacting with CXCR4 surface receptors. From Human immunodeficiency virus type 1 group M subtype D (isolate Z2/CDC-Z34) (HIV-1).
   7150..7383    +  LTR            3' LTR (ΔU3): self-inactivating 3' long terminal repeat (LTR) from HIV-1
   7455..7576    +  polyA_signal   SV40 poly(A) signal: SV40 polyadenylation signal
   7595..7616    +  rep_origin     SV40 ori (fragment): SV40 origin of replication
   7616..73      +  rep_origin     SV40 ori (across the origin): SV40 origin of replication
>Addgene plasmid #219228 | SFFV-USF2-Brd 287 | addgene full sequence | sequence record 450514 | Addgene NGS Result
ATTTATGCAGAGGCCGAGGCCGCCTCGGCCTCTGAGCTATTCCAGAAGTAGTGAGGAGGCTTTTTTGGAG
GCCTAGGGACGTACCCAATTCGCCCTATAGTGAGTCGTATTACGCGCGCTCACTGGCCGTCGTTTTACAA
CGTCGTGACTGGGAAAACCCTGGCGTTACCCAACTTAATCGCCTTGCAGCACATCCCCCTTTCGCCAGCT
GGCGTAATAGCGAAGAGGCCCGCACCGATCGCCCTTCCCAACAGTTGCGCAGCCTGAATGGCGAATGGG
[124 nt withheld, positions 280-403]
C
[91 nt withheld, positions 405-495]
A
[49 nt withheld, positions 497-545]
CCTTTGACGTTGGAGTCCACGTTCTTT
[37 nt withheld, positions 573-609]
ACCCTATCTCGGTCTATTCTTTTGATTTATAAGGGATTTTGCCGATTTCGGCCTATTGGTTAAAAAATGA
GCTGATTTAACAAAAATTTAACGCGAATTTTAACAAAATATTAACGCTTACAATTTAGGTGGCACTTTTC
GGGGAAATGTGCGCGGAACCCCTATTTGTTTATTTTTCTAAATACATTCAAATATGTATCCGCTCATGAG
ACAATAACCCTGATAAATGCTTCAATAATATTGAAAAAGGAAGAGTATGAGTATTCAACATTTCCGTGTC
GCCCTTATTCCCTTTTTTGCGGCATTTTGCCTTCCTGTTTTTGCTCACCCAGAAACGCTGGTGAAAGTAA
AAGATGCTGAAGATCAGTTGGGTGCACGAGTGGGTTACATCGAACTGGATCTCAACAGCGGTAAGATCCT
TGAGAGTTTTCGCCCCGAAGAACGTTTTCCAATGATGAGCACTTTTAAAGTTCTGCTATGTGGCGCGGTA
TTATCCCGTATTGACGCCGGGCAAGAGCAACTCGGTCGCCGCATACACTATTCTCAGAATGACTTGGTTG
AGTACTCACCAGTCACAGAAAAGCATCTTACGGATGGCATGACAGTAAGAGAATTATGCAGTGCTGCCAT
AACCATGAGTGATAACACTGCGGCCAACTTACTTCTGACAACGATCGGAGGACCGAAGGAGCTAACCGCT
TTTTTGCACAACATGGGGGATCATGTAACTCGCCTTGATCGTTGGGAACCGGAGCTGAATGAAGCCATAC
CAAACGACGAGCGTGACACCACGATGCCTGTAGCAATGGCAACAACGTTGCGCAAACTATTAACTGGCGA
ACTACTTACTCTAGCTTCCCGGCAACAATTAATAGACTGGATGGAGGCGGATAAAGTTGCAGGACCACTT
CTGCGCTCGGCCCTTCCGGCTGGCTGGTTTATTGCTGATAAATCTGGAGCCGGTGAGCGTGGGTCTCGCG
GTATCATTGCAGCACTGGGGCCAGATGGTAAGCCCTCCCGTATCGTAGTTATCTACACGACGGGGAGTCA
GGCAACTATGGATGAACGAAATAGACAGATCGCTGAGATAGGTGCCTCACTGATTAAGCATTGGTAACTG
TCAGACCAAGTTTACTCATATATACTTTAGATTGATTTAAAACTTCATTTTTAATTTAAAAGGATCTAGG
TGAAGATCCTTTTTGATAATCTCATGACCAAAATCCCTTAACGTGAGTTTTCGTTCCACTGAGCGTCAGA
CCCCGTAGAAAAGATCAAAGGATCTTCTTGAGATCCTTTTTTTCTGCGCGTAATCTGCTGCTTGCAAACA
AAAAAACCACCGCTACCAGCGGTGGTTTGTTTGCCGGATCAAGAGCTACCAACTCTTTTTCCGAAGGTAA
CTGGCTTCAGCAGAGCGCAGATACCAAATACTGTTCTTCTAGTGTAGCCGTAGTTAGGCCACCACTTCAA
GAACTCTGTAGCACCGCCTACATACCTCGCTCTGCTAATCCTGTTACCAGTGGCTGCTGCCAGTGGCGAT
AAGTCGTGTCTTACCGGGTTGGACTCAAGACGATAGTTACCGGATAAGGCGCAGCGGTCGGGCTGAACGG
GGGGTTCGTGCACACAGCCCAGCTTGGAGCGAACGACCTACACCGAACTGAGATACCTACAGCGTGAGCT
ATGAGAAAGCGCCACGCTTCCCGAAGGGAGAAAGGCGGACAGGTATCCGGTAAGCGGCAGGGTCGGAACA
GGAGAGCGCACGAGGGAGCTTCCAGGGGGAAACGCCTGGTATCTTTATAGTCCTGTCGGGTTTCGCCACC
TCTGACTTGAGCGTCGATTTTTGTGATGCTCGTCAGGGGGGCGGAGCCTATGGAAAAACGCCAGCAACGC
GGCCTTTTTACGGTTCCTGGCCTTTTGCTGGCCTTTTGCTCACATGTTCTTTCCTGCGTTATCCCCTGAT
TCTGTGGATAACCGTATTACCGCCTTTGAGTGAGCTGATACCGCTCGCCGCAGCCGAACGACCGAGCGCA
GCGAGTCAGTGAGCGAGGAAGCGGAAGAGCGCCCAATACGCAAACCGCCTCTCCCCGCGCGTTGGCCGAT
TCATTAATGCAGCTGGCACGACAGGTTTCCCGACTGGAAAGCGGGCAGTGAGCGCAACGCAATTAATGTG
AGTTAGCTCACTCATTAGGCACCCCAGGCTTTACACTTTATGCTTCCGGCTCGTATGTTGTGTGGAATTG
TGAGCGGATAACAATTTCACACAGGAAACAGCTATGACCATGATTACGCCAAGCGCGCAATTAACCCTCA
CTAAAGGGAACAAAAGCTGGAGCTGCAAGCTTAATGTAGTCTTATGCAATACTCTTGTAGTCTTGCAACA
TGGTAACGATGAGTTAGCAACATGCCTTACAAGGAGAGAAAAAGCACCGTGCATGCCGATTGGTGGAAGT
AAGGTGGTACGATCGTGCCTTATTAGGAAGGCAACAGACGGGTCTGACATGGATTGGACGAACCACTGAA
TTGCCGCATTGCAGAGATATTGTATTTAAGTGCCTAGCTCGATACATAAACGGGTCTCTCTGGTTAGACC
AGATCTGAGCCTGGGAGCTCTCTGGCTAACTAGGGAACCCACTGCTTAAGCCTCAATAAAGCTTGCCTTG
AGTGCTTCAAGTAGTGTGTGCCCGTCTGTTGTGTGACTCTGGTAACTAGAGATCCCTCAGACCCTTTTAG
TCAGTGTGGAAAATCTCTAGCAGTGGCGCCCGAACAGGGACTTGAAAGCGAAAGGGAAACCAGAGGAGCT
CTCTCGACGCAGGACTCGGCTTGCTGAAGCGCGCACGGCAAGAGGCGAGGGGCGGCGACTGGTGAGTACG
CCAAAAATTTTGACTAGCGGAGGCTAGAAGGAGAGAGATGGGTGCGAGAGCGTCAGTATTAAGCGGGGGA
GAATTAGATCGCGATGGGAAAAAATTCGGTTAAGGCCAGGGGGAAAGAAAAAATATAAATTAAAACATAT
AGTATGGGCAAGCAGGGAGCTAGAACGATTCGCAGTTAATCCTGGCCTGTTAGAAACATCAGAAGGCTGT
AGACAAATACTGGGACAGCTACAACCATCCCTTCAGACAGGATCAGAAGAACTTAGATCATTATATAATA
CAGTAGCAACCCTCTATTGTGTGCATCAAAGGATAGAGATAAAAGACACCAAGGAAGCTTTAGACAAGAT
AGAGGAAGAGCAAAACAAAAGTAAGACCACCGCACAGCAAGCGGCCGCTGATCTTCAGACCTGGAGGAGG
AGATATGAGGGACAATTGGAGAAGTGAATTATATAAATATAAAGTAGTAAAAATTGAACCATTAGGAGTA
GCACCCACCAAGGCAAAGAGAAGAGTGGTGCAGAGAGAAAAAAGAGCAGTGGGAATAGGAGCTTTGTTCC
TTGGGTTCTTGGGAGCAGCAGGAAGCACTATGGGCGCAGCGTCAATGACGCTGACGGTACAGGCCAGACA
ATTATTGTCTGGTATAGTGCAGCAGCAGAACAATTTGCTGAGGGCTATTGAGGCGCAACAGCATCTGTTG
CAACTCACAGTCTGGGGCATCAAGCAGCTCCAGGCAAGAATCCTGGCTGTGGAAAGATACCTAAAGGATC
AACAGCTCCTGGGGATTTGGGGTTGCTCTGGAAAACTCATTTGCACCACTGCTGTGCCTTGGAATGCTAG
TTGGAGTAATAAATCTCTGGAACAGATTTGGAATCACACGACCTGGATGGAGTGGGACAGAGAAATTAAC
AATTACACAAGCTTAATACACTCCTTAATTGAAGAATCGCAAAACCAGCAAGAAAAGAATGAACAAGAAT
TATTGGAATTAGATAAATGGGCAAGTTTGTGGAATTGGTTTAACATAACAAATTGGCTGTGGTATATAAA
ATTATTCATAATGATAGTAGGAGGCTTGGTAGGTTTAAGAATAGTTTTTGCTGTACTTTCTATAGTGAAT
AGAGTTAGGCAGGGATATTCACCATTATCGTTTCAGACCCACCTCCCAACCCCGAGGGGACCCGACAGGC
CCGAAGGAATAGAAGAAGAAGGTGGAGAGAGAGACAGAGACAGATCCATTCGATTAGTGAACGGATCTCG
ACGGTATCGGTTAACTTTTAAAAGAAAAGGGGGGATTGGGGGGTACAGTGCAGGGGAAAGAATAGTAGAC
ATAATAGCAACAGACATACAAACTAAAGAATTACAAAAACAAATTACAAAAATTCAAAATTTTATCGATC
ACGAGACTAGCCTCGAGCTGGCTGCAGTAACGCCATTTTGCAAGGCATGGAAAAATACCAAACCAAGAAT
AGAGAAGTTCAGATCAAGGGCGGGTACATGAAAATAGCTAACGTTGGGCCAAACAGGATATCTGCGGTGA
GCAGTTTCGGCCCCGGCCCGGGGCCAAGAACAGATGGTCACCGCAGTTTCGGCCCCGGCCCGAGGCCAAG
AACAGATGGTCCCCAGATATGGCCCAACCCTCAGCAGTTTCTTAAGACCCATCAGATGTTTCCAGGCTCC
CCCAAGGACCTGAAATGACCCTGCGCCTTATTTGAATTAACCAATCAGCCTGCTTCTCGCTTCTGTTCGC
GCGCTTCTGCTTCCCGAGCTCTATAAAAGAGCTCACAACCCCTCACTCGGCGCGCCAGTCCTCCGACAGA
CTGAGTCGGCCGGTCGAATCAAGCTTATCGATACCGTCGACGGATCCGCTAGCCCGCGGTTCGAAATGGA
CATGCTGGACCCGGGTCTGGATCCCGCTGCCTCGGCCACCGCTGCTGCCGCCGCCAGCCACGACAAGGGA
CCCGAGGCGGAGGAGGGCGTCGAGCTGCAGGAAGGCGGGGACGGCCCAGGAGCGGAGGAGCAGACAGCGG
TGGCCATCACCAGCGTCCAGCAGGCGGCGTTCGGCGACCACAACATCCAGTACCAGTTCCGCACAGAGAC
AAATGGAGGACAGGTGACATACCGCGTAGTCCAGGTGACTGATGGTCAGCTGGACGGCCAGGGCGACACA
GCTGGCGCCGTCAGCGTCGTGTCCACCGCTGCCTTCGCGGGGGGGCAGCAGGCTGTGACCCAGGTGGGTG
TGGACGGGGCAGCCCAGCGCCCGGGCCCCGCCGCTGCCTCTGTGCCCCCAGGTCCTGCAGCGCCCTTCCC
GCTGGCTGTGATCCAAAATCCCTTCAGCAATGGTGGCAGTCCGGCGGCCGAGGCTGTCAGCGGGGAGGCA
CGATTTGCCTATTTCCCAGCGTCCAGTGTGGGAGATACTACGGCTGTGTCCGTACAGACCACAGACCAGA
GCTTGCAGGCTGGAGGCCAGTTCTACGTCATGATGACGCCCCAGGATGTGCTTCAGACAGGAACACAGAG
GACGATCGCCCCCCGGACACACCCTTACTCTCCAAAAATTGATGGAACCAGAACACCCCGAGATGAGAGG
AGAAGAGCCCAGCACAACGAAGTGGAGCGGAGGCGGAGGGACAAGATCAACAACTGGATCGTCCAGCTTT
CGAAAATCATTCCAGACTGTAACGCAGACAACAGCAAGACGGGAGCGAGTAAAGGAGGGATCCTGTCCAA
GGCCTGCGATTACATCCGGGAGTTGCGCCAGACCAACCAGCGCATGCAGGAGACCTTCAAAGAGGCCGAG
CGGCTGCAGATGGACAACGAGCTCCTGAGGCAGCAGATCGAGGAGCTGAAGAATGAGAACGCCCTGCTTC
GAGCCCAGCTGCAGCAGCACAACCTGGAGATGGTGGGCGAGGGCACCCGGCAGTAACCGGTCGGATCCCC
CGGGCTGCAGGAATTCGAGCATCTTACCGCCATTTATTCCCATATTTGTTCTGTTTTTCTTGATTTGGGT
ATACATTTAAATGTTAATAAAACAAAATGGTGGGGCAATCATTTACATTTTTAGGGATATGTAATTACTA
GTTCAGGTGTATTGCCACAAGACAAACATGTTAAGAAACTTTCCCGTTATTTACGCTCTGTTCCTGTTAA
TCAACCTCTGGATTACAAAATTTGTGAAAGATTGACTGATATTCTTAACTATGTTGCTCCTTTTACGCTG
TGTGGATATGCTGCTTTAATGCCTCTGTATCATGCTATTGCTTCCCGTACGGCTTTCGTTTTCTCCTCCT
TGTATAAATCCTGGTTGCTGTCTCTTTATGAGGAGTTGTGGCCCGTTGTCCGTCAACGTGGCGTGGTGTG
CTCTGTGTTTGCTGACGCAACCCCCACTGGCTGGGGCATTGCCACCACCTGTCAACTCCTTTCTGGGACT
TTCGCTTTCCCCCTCCCGATCGCCACGGCAGAACTCATCGCCGCCTGCCTTGCCCGCTGCTGGACAGGGG
CTAGGTTGCTGGGCACTGATAATTCCGTGGTGTTGTCGGGGAAGCTGACGTCCTTTGCAATTCGATATCA
AGCTGTACCTTCTAGATGTACATATCCACGAGCGCTTCTAGACCAATGACTTACAAGGCAGCTGTAGATC
TTAGCCACTTTTTAAAAGAAAAGGGGGGACTGGAAGGGCTAATTCACTCCCAACGAAGACAAGATCTGCT
TTTTGCTTGTACTGGGTCTCTCTGGTTAGACCAGATCTGAGCCTGGGAGCTCTCTGGCTAACTAGGGAAC
CCACTGCTTAAGCCTCAATAAAGCTTGCCTTGAGTGCTTCAAGTAGTGTGTGCCCGTCTGTTGTGTGACT
CTGGTAACTAGAGATCCCTCAGACCCTTTTAGTCAGTGTGGAAAATCTCTAGCAGTAGTAGTTCATGTCA
TCTTATTATTCAGTATTTATAACTTGCAAAGAAATGAATATCAGAGAGTGAGAGGAACTTGTTTATTGCA
GCTTATAATGGTTACAAATAAAGCAATAGCATCACAAATTTCACAAATAAAGCATTTTTTTCACTGCATT
CTAGTTGTGGTTTGTCCAAACTCATCAATGTATCTTATCATGTCTGGCTCTAGCTATCCCGCCCCTAACT
CCGCCCATCCCGCCCCTAACTCCGCCCAGTTCCGCCCATTCTCCGCCCCATGGCTGACTAATTTTTTTT
